Addgene plasmid #55588: mTurquoise-ZO1-C-14
Purpose: Localization: Tight Junctions, Excitation: 434, Emission: 474
Depositing lab: Michael Davidson. Depositing organization: Florida State University, Tallahassee.
Backbone
  Vector backbone: mTurquoise-C1
  Backbone size w/o insert (bp): 4750
  Vector type: Mammalian Expression
  Selectable markers: Neomycin (select with G418)
Growth in bacteria
  Bacterial resistance: Kanamycin, 50 μg/mL
  Growth temperature: 37°C
  Growth strain: DH5alpha
  Copy number: High Copy
Gene/Insert
  Gene/Insert name: ZO1 (alt name: NM_003257.1)
  Species: H. sapiens (human)
  Entrez Gene: TJP1 (a.k.a. ZO-1)
  Promoter: CMV
  Tag / fusion protein: mTurquoise (N terminal on backbone)
  Cloning method: Unknown
  Sequencing primers: 5′ CMV-F; 3′ SV40pA-R
Terms and licenses: Academic/Nonprofit Terms; Industry Terms
Depositor comments: . Excitation = 434; Emission = 474
How to cite: mTurquoise-ZO1-C-14 was a gift from Michael Davidson (Addgene plasmid # 55588 ; http://n2t.net/addgene:55588 ; RRID:Addgene_55588)
