[The description below was written by a language model from this plasmid's Addgene catalogue record.]
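Description:
mTurquoise-ZO1-C-14 is a mammalian expression plasmid built on the mTurquoise-C1 backbone (about 4.75 kb without the insert), a C1-style fluorescent protein fusion vector in which the gene of interest is placed downstream of the fluorescent protein. It is maintained in E. coli as a high-copy plasmid under kanamycin selection. It also carries a neomycin resistance marker, so transfected mammalian cells can be selected with G418, for example to derive stable lines. The record does not include a feature table, so the origin of replication and other backbone details are not explicitly listed. The SV40pA-R sequencing primer implies an SV40 polyadenylation signal downstream of the insert.

The payload is human ZO1 (zonula occludens-1, gene TJP1), a scaffolding protein of tight junctions, expressed from the CMV promoter for strong constitutive transcription in mammalian cells. The cyan fluorescent protein mTurquoise is fused to the N terminus of ZO1 and is supplied by the backbone. The "C-14" in the name probably denotes the C-type fusion orientation and a 14-residue linker, although the record does not say so. The cloning method is recorded as unknown.

The construct serves as a fluorescent localization marker for tight junctions. Expressing the fusion lets cell–cell junctions be seen by fluorescence microscopy in live or fixed cells, using the cyan channel (excitation 434 nm, emission 474 nm). Because it emits in cyan, it can be combined with differently coloured markers in multicolour imaging.
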