>Addgene plasmid #55588 | mTurquoise-ZO1-C-14 | depositor partial sequence | sequence record 85995 | insert sequence
GATCCGCTAGCGCTACCGGTCGCCACCATGGTGAGCAAGGGCGAGGAGCTGTTCACCGGGGTGGTGCCCA
TCCTGGTCGAGCTGGACGGCGACGTAAACGGCCACAAGTTCAGCGTGTCCGGCGAGGGCGAGGGCGATGC
CACCTACGGCAAGCTGACCCTGAAGTTCATCTGCACCACCGGCAAGCTGCCCGTGCCCTGGCCCACCCTC
GTGACCACCCTGTCCTGGGGCGTGCAGTGCTTCGCCCGCTACCCCGACCACATGAAGCAGCACGACTTCT
TCAAGTCCGCCATGCCCGAAGGCTACGTCCAGGAGCGCACCATCTTCTTCAAGGACGACGGCAACTACAA
GACCCGCGCCGAGGTGAAGTTCGAGGGCGACACCCTGGTGAACCGCATCGAGCTGAAGGGCATCGACTTC
AAGGAGGACGGCAACATCCTGGGGCACAAGCTGGAGTACAACTACATCAGCGACAACGTCTATATCACCG
CCGACAAGCAGAAGAACGGCATCAAGGCCAACTTCAAGATCCGCCACAACATCGAGGACGGCGGCGTGCA
GCTCGCCGACCACTACCAGCAGAACACCCCCATCGGCGACGGCCCCGTGCTGCTGCCCGACAACCACTAC
CTGAGCACCCAGTCCAAGCTGAGCAAAGACCCCAACGAGAAGCGCGATCACATGGTCCTGCTGGAGTTCG
TGACCGCCGCCGGGATCACTCTCGGCATGGACGAGCTGTACAAGTCCGGAAGTGCTGGGAGCGCAAGCGG
AAGCGGAGGCTCCGGTGAGGAAACAGCTATATGGGAACAACATACAGTGACGCTTCACAGGGCTCCTGGA
TTTGGATTTGGAATTGCAATATCTGGTGGACGAGATAATCCTCATTTTCAGAGTGGGGAAACGTCAATAG
TGATTTCAGATGTGCTGAAAGGAGGACCAGCTGAAGGACAGCTACAGGAAAATGACCGAGTTGCAATGGT
TAACGGAGTTTCAATGGATAATGTTGAACATGCTTTTGCTGTTCAGCAACTAAGGAAAAGTGGGAAAAAT
GCAAAAATTACAATTAGAAGGAAGAAGAAAGTTCAAATACCAGTAAGTCGTCCTGATCCTGAACCAGTAT
CTGATAATGAAGAAGATAGTTATGATGAGGAAATACATGATCCAAGAAGTGGCCGGAGTGGTGTGGTTAA
CAGAAGGAGTGAGAAGATTTGGCCGAGGGATAGAAGTGCAAGTAGAGAGAGGAGCTTGTCCCCGCGGTCA
GACAGGCGGTCAGTGGCTTCCAGCCAGCCTGCTAAACCTACTAAAGTCACACTGGTGAAATCCCGGAAAA
ATGAAGAATATGGTCTTCGATTGGCAAGCCATATATTTGTTAAGGAAATTTCACAAGATAGTTTGGCAGC
AAGAGATGGCAATATTCAAGAAGGTGATGTTGTATTGAAGATAAATGGTACTGTGACAGAAAATATGTCA
TTGACAGATGCAAAGACATTGATAGAAAGGTCTAAAGGCAAATTAAAAATGGTAGTTCAAAGAGATGAAC
GGGCTACGCTATTGAATGTCCCTGATCTTTCTGACAGCATCCACTCTGCTAATGCCTCTGAGAGAGACGA
CATTTCAGAAATTCAGTCACTGGCATCAGATCATTCTGGTCGATCACACGATAGGCCTCCCCGCCGCAGC
CGGTCACGATCTCCTGACCAGCGGTCAGAGCCTTCTGATCATTCCAGGCACTCGCCGCAGCAGCCAAGCA
ATGGCAGTCTGCGGAGTAGAGATGAAGAGAGAATTTCTAAACCTGGGGCTGTCTCAACTCCTGTAAAGCA
TGCTGATGATCACACACCTAAAACAGTGGAAGAAGTTACAGTTGAAAGAAATGAGAAACAAACACCTTCT
CTTCCAGAACCAAAGCCTGTGTATGCCCAAGTTGGCAACCAGATGTGGATTTACCTGTCAGTCCATCTGA
TGGTGTCCTACCTAATTCAACTCATGAAGATGGGATTTCTTCGGCCCAGCATGAAATTGGTAAAATTCAG
AAAAGGAGATAGTGTGGGTTTGCGGCTGGCTGGTGGAAATGATGTTGGAATATTTGTAGCTGGCGTTCTA
GAAGATAGCCCTGCAGCCAAGGAAGGCTTAGAGGAAGGTGATCAAATTCTCAGGGTAAACAACGTAGATT
TTACAAATATCATAAGAGAAGAAGCCGTCCTTTTCCTGCTTGACCTCCCTAAAGGAGAAGAAGTGACCAT
ATTGGCTCAGAAGAAGAAGGATGTTTATCGTCGCATTGTAGAATCAGATGTAGGAGATTCTTTCTATATT
AGAACCCATTTTGAATATGAAAAGGAATCTCCCTATGGACTTAGTTTTAACAAAGGAGAGGTGTTCCGTG
CTGTGGATACCTTGTACAATGGAAAACTGGGCTCTTGGCTTGCTATTCGAATTGGTAAAAATCATAAGGA
GGTAGAACGAGGCATCATCCCTAATAAGAACAGAGCTGAGCAGCTCGCCAGTGTACAGTATACACTTCCA
AAAACAGCAGGCGGAGACCGTGCTGACTTCTGGAGATTCAGAGGTCTTCGCAGCTCCAAGAGAAATCTTC
GAAAAAGCAGAGAGGATTTGTCCGCTCAGCCTGTTCAAACAAAGTTTCCAGCTTATGAAAGAGTGGTTCT
TCGAGAAGCTGGATTTCTGAGGCCTGTAACCATTTTTGGACCAATAGCTGATGTTGCCAGAGAAAAGCTG
GCAAGAGAAGAACCAGATATTTATCAAATTGCAAAGAGTGAACCACGAGACGCTGGAACTGACCAACGTA
GCTCTGGCTATATTCGCCTGCATACAATAAAGCAAATCATAGATCAAGACAAACATGCTTTATTAGATGT
AACACCAAATGCAGTTGATCGTCTTAACTATGCCCAGTGGTATCCAATTGTTGTATTTCTTAACCCTGAT
TCTAAGCAAGGAGTAAAAACAATGAGAATGAGGTTATGTCCAGAATCTCGGAAAAGTGCCAGGAAGTTAT
ACGAGCGATCTCATAAACTTGCTAAAAATAATCACCATCTTTTTACAACTACAATTAACTTAAATTCAAT
GAATGATGGTTGGTATGGTGCGCTGAAAGAAGCAGTTCAACAACAGCAAAACCAGCTGGTATGGGTTTCC
GAGGGAAAGGCGGATGGTGCTACAAGTGATGACCTTGATTTGCATGATGATCGTCTGTCCTACCTGTCAG
CTCCAGGTAGTGAATACTCAATGTATAGCACGGACAGTAGACACACTTCTGACTATGAAGACACAGACAC
AGAAGGCGGGGCCTACACTGATCAAGAACTAGATGAAACTCTTAATGATGAGGTTGGGACTCCACCGGAG
TCTGCCATTACACGGTCCTCTGAGCCTGTAAGAGAGGACTCCTCTGGAATGCATCATGAAAACCAAACAT
ATCCTCCTTACTCACCACAAGCGCAGCCACAACCAATTCATAGAATAGACTCCCCTGGATTTAAGCCAGC
CTCTCAACAGAAAGCAGAAGCTTCATCTCCAGTCCCTTACCTTTCGCCTGAAACAAACCCAGCATCATCA
ACCTCTGCTGTTAATCATAATGTAAATTTAACTAATGTCAGACTGGAGGAGCCCACCCCAGCTCCTTCCA
CCTCTTACTCACCACAAGCTGATTCTTTAAGAACACCAAGTACTGAGGCAGCTCACATAATGCTAAGAGA
TCAAGAACCATCATTGTCGTCGCATGTAGATCCAACAAAGGTGTATAGAAAGGACCCATATCCCGAGGAA
ATGATGAGGCAGAACCATGTTTTGAAACAGCCAGCCGTTAGTCACCCAGGGCACAGGCCAGACAAAGAGC
CTAATCTGACCTATGAACCCCAACTCCCATACGTAGAGAAACAAGCCAGCAGAGACCTGGAGCAGCCCAC
ATACAGATACGAGTCCTCAAGCTATACGGACCAGTTTTCTCGAAACTATGAACATCGTCTGCGATACGAA
GATCGCGTCCCCATGTATGAAGAACAGTGGTCATATTATGATGACAAACAGCCCTACCCATCTCGGCCAC
CTTTTGATAATCAGCACTCTCAAGACCTTGACTCCAGACAGCATCCCGAAGAGTCCTCAGAACGAGGGTA
CTTTCCACGTTTTGAAGAGCCAGCCCCTCTGTCTTACGACAGCAGACCACGTTACGAACAGGCACCTAGA
GCATCCGCCCTGCGGCACGAAGAGCAGCCAGCTCCTGGGTATGACACACATGGTAGACTCAGACCGGAAG
CCCAGCCCCACCCTTCAGCAGGGCCCAAGCCTGCAGAGTCCAAGCAGTATTTTGAGCAATATTCACGCAG
TTACGAGCAAGTACCACCCCAAGGATTTACCTCTAGAGCAGGTCATTTTGAGCCTCTCCATGGTGCTGCA
GCTGTCCCTCCGCTGATACCTTCATCTCAGCATAAGCCAGAAGCTCTGCCTTCAAACACCAAACCACTGC
CTCCACCCCCAACTCAAACCGAAGAAGAGGAAGATCCAGCAATGAAGCCACAGTCTGTACTCACCAGAGT
TAAGATGTTTGAAAACAAAAGGTCTGCATCCTTAGAGACCAAGAAGGATGTAAATGACACTGGCAGTTTT
AAGCCTCCAGAAGTAGCATCTAAACCTTCAGGTGCTCCCATCATTGGTCCCAAACCCACTTCTCAGAATC
AATTCAGTGAACATGACAAAACTCTGTACAGGATTCCAGAACCTCAAAAACCTCAACTGAAGCCACCTGA
AGATATTGTTCGGTCCAATCATTATGACCCTGAAGAAGATGAAGAATATTATCGAAAACAGCTGTCATAC
TTTGACCGAAGAAGTTTTGAGAATAAGCCTCCTGCACACATTGCTGCCAGCCATCTCTCCGAGCCTGCAA
AGCCAGCTCATTCTCAGAATCAATCAAATTTTTCTAGTTATTCTTCAAAGGGAAAGCCTCCTGAAGCTGA
TGGTGTGGATAGATCATTTGGCGAGAAACGCTATGAACCCATCCAGGCCACTCCCCCTCCTCCTCCATTG
CCCTCGCAGTATGCCCAGCCATCTCAGCCTGTCACCAGCGCGTCTCTCCACATACATTCTAAGGGAGCAC
ATGGTGAAGGTAATTCAGTGTCATTGGATTTTCAGAATTCCTTAGTGTCCAAACCAGACCCACCTCCATC
TCAGAATAAGCCAGCAACTTTCAGACCACCAAACCGAGAAGATACTGCTCAGGCAGCTTTCTATCCCCAG
AAAAGTTTTCCAGATAAAGCCCCAGTTAATGGAACTGAACAGACTCAGAAAACAGTCACTCCAGCATACA
ATCGATTCACACCAAAACCATATACAAGTTCTGCCCGACCATTTGAACGCAAGTTTGAAAGTCCTAAATT
CAATCACAATCTTCTGCCAAGTGAAACTGCACATAAACCTGACTTGTCTTCAAAAACTCCCACTTCTCCA
AAAACTCTTGTGAAATCGCACAGTTTGGCACAGCCTCCTGAGTTTGACAGTGGAGTTGAAACTTTCTCTA
TCCATGCAGAGAAGCCTAAATATCAAATAAATAATATCAGCACAGTGCCTAAAGCTATTCCTGTGAGTCC
TTCAGCTGTGGAAGAGGATGAAGATGAAGATGGTCATACTGTGGTGGCCACAGCCCGAGGCATATTTAAC
AGCAATGGGGGCGTGCTGAGTTCCATAGAAACTGGTGTTAGTATAATTATCCCTCAAGGAGCCATTCCCG
AAGGAGTTGAGCAGGAAATCTATTTCAAGGTCTGCCGGGACAACAGCATCCTTCCACCTTTAGATAAAGA
GAAAGGTGAAACACTGCTGAGTCCTTTGGTGATGTGTGGTCCCCATGGCCTCAAGTTCCTGAAGCCTGTG
GAGCTGCGCTTACCACACTGTGATCCTAAAACCTGGCAAAACAAGTGTCTTCCCGGAGATCCAAATTATC
TCGTTGGAGCAAACTGTGTTTCTGTCCTTATTGACCACTTTTAAGGATCCACCGGATCTAGATAACTGAT
CATAATCAGCCATACCACATT
