>Addgene plasmid #55588 | mTurquoise-ZO1-C-14 | addgene partial sequence | sequence record 110429 | EGFP-C 5'-CATGGTCCTGCTGGAGTTCGTG-3'
TGTACAAGTCCGGAAGTGCTGGGAGCGCAAGCGGAAGCGGAGGCTCCGGTGAGGAAACAGCTATATGGGA
ACAACATACAGTGACGCTTCACAGGGCTCCTGGATTTGGATTTGGAATTGCAATATCTGGTGGACGAGAT
AATCCTCATTTTCAGAGTGGGGAAACGTCAATAGTGATTTCAGATGTGCTGAAAGGAGGACCAGCTGAAG
GACAGCTACAGGAAAATGACCGAGTTGCAATGGTTAACGGAGTTTCAATGGATAATGTTGAACATGCTTT
TGCTGTTCAGCAACTAAGGAAAAGTGGGAAAAATGCAAAAATTACAATTAGAAGGAAGAAGAAAGTTCAA
ATACCAGTAAGTCGTCCTGATCCTGAACCAGTATCTGATAATGAAGAAGATAGTTATGATGAGGAAATAC
ATGATCCAAGAAGTGGCCGGAGTGGTGTGGTTAACAGAAGGAGTGAGAAGATTTGGCCGAGGGATAGAAG
TGCAAGTAGAGAGAGGAGCTTGTCCCCGCGGTCAGACAGGCGGTCAGTGGCTTCCAGCCAGCCTGCTAAA
CCTACTAAAGTCACACTGGTGAAATCCCGGAAAAATGAAGAATATGGTCTTCGATTGGCAAGCCATATAT
TTGTTAAGGAAATTTCACAAGATAGTTTGGCAGCAAGAGATGGCAATATTCAAGAAGGTGATGTTGTATT
GAAGATAAATGGTACTGTGACAGAAAATATGTCATTGACAGATGCAAAGACATTGATAGAAAGGTCTAAA
GGCAAATTAAAAATGGTAGTTCAAAGAGATGAACGGGCTACGCTATTGAATGTCCCTGATCTTTCTGACA
GCATCCACTCTGCTAATGCCTCTGAGAGAGACGACATTTCAG
